Addgene plasmid #144154: TFORF2737
Purpose: Lentiviral vector for overexpressing transcription factor ORFs with unique 24-bp barcodes. Barcodes facilitate identification of transcription factors in pooled screens.
Depositing lab: Feng Zhang. Depositing organization: Broad Institute. Publication: A transcription factor atlas of directed differentiation. Joung J, Ma S, Tay T, Geiger-Schuller KR, Kirchgatterer PC, Verdine VK, Guo B, Arias-Garcia MA, Allen WE, Singh A, Kuksenko O, Abudayyeh OO, Gootenberg JS, Fu Z, Macrae RK, Buenrostro JD, Regev A, Zhang F. Cell. 2023 Jan 5;186(1):209-229.e26. doi: 10.1016/j.cell.2022.11.026. PubMed 36608654.
Backbone
  Vector backbone: pLX_TRC317
  Backbone manufacturer: Broad Institute Genetic Perturbation Platform
  Backbone size w/o insert (bp): 8264
  Vector type: Mammalian Expression, Lentiviral
  Selectable markers: Puromycin
Growth in bacteria
  Bacterial resistance: Ampicillin, 100 μg/mL
  Growth temperature: 37°C
  Growth strain: NEB Stable
  Copy number: High Copy
Gene/Insert
  Gene/Insert name: PLK4
  Species: H. sapiens (human)
  Insert size (bp): 3014
  Entrez Gene: PLK4 (a.k.a. MCCRP2, SAK, STK18)
  Promoter: EF1a
  Cloning method: Unknown
  Sequencing primers: 5′ GGGTGGAGACTGAAGTTAGGCCAG; 3′ CACATAGCGTAAAAGGAGCAACATAG
Terms and licenses: Academic/Nonprofit Terms; Industry Terms: Not Available to Industry
Depositor comments: NM_014264,ENST00000270861 . The transcription factor ORF portion of this plasmid was synthesized by Genewiz. Please test multiple small colonies in case of plasmid recombination. To make this collection available in a timely manner, a portion of this collection was not fully sequenced by Addgene. If an Addgene verified full plasmid sequence is not available, please contact us prior to placing an order to request the full sequence.
How to cite: TFORF2737 was a gift from Feng Zhang (Addgene plasmid # 144154 ; http://n2t.net/addgene:144154 ; RRID:Addgene_144154)
