[The description below was written by a language model from this plasmid's Addgene catalogue record and pLannotate feature annotations shown in this document.]
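Description:
TFORF2737 is a lentiviral mammalian expression plasmid built on the pLX_TRC317 backbone. It belongs to a barcoded ORF collection designed for overexpressing transcription factors in pooled screens. It is propagated in E. coli through a high-copy ColE1/pUC-type origin with ampicillin selection (AmpR). An f1 origin and remnants of a lacZα/lac promoter region flanked by T7 and T3 promoters are also present in the bacterial portion. The depositor notes a risk of plasmid recombination, which is common for LTR-containing vectors.

The viral cassette has a third-generation, self-inactivating layout. An RSV promoter drives a truncated HIV-1 5' LTR, followed by the Ψ packaging signal with a gag fragment, the Rev response element, a cPPT/CTS, WPRE and a ΔU3 3' LTR, with an SV40 poly(A) signal downstream. Within the transferred region, an SV40 early promoter/origin drives puromycin N-acetyltransferase for selecting transduced cells. A separate human EF-1α promoter drives the insert, human PLK4 (also called SAK or STK18). The annotated PLK4 coding sequence is about 2.9 kb, somewhat shorter than the listed insert size. PLK4 is a serine/threonine kinase central to centriole duplication, and its overexpression can cause centrosome amplification. It is therefore not a classical transcription factor, although it is included in the collection.

The record states that each construct carries a unique 24-bp barcode for identifying the ORF in pooled experiments. The barcode is not annotated in the feature table, so its position cannot be confirmed. A short U6 promoter fragment lies between the ORF and WPRE. The construct is used to produce lentivirus for stable, puromycin-selectable PLK4 overexpression in mammalian cells, either individually or as part of pooled screens.
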