Features (pLannotate 1.2.2; 31 found; start..end, strand, type, name):
      5..231     +  promoter       RSV promoter: Rous sarcoma virus enhancer/promoter
    232..412     +  LTR            5' LTR (truncated): truncated 5' long terminal repeat (LTR) from HIV-1
    459..584     +  misc_feature   HIV-1 Ψ: packaging signal of human immunodeficiency virus type 1
    568..931     +  CDS            HIV-1 gag (fragment): gag protein from human immunodeficiency virus 1; gag
   1077..1310    +  misc_feature   RRE: The Rev response element (RRE) of HIV-1 allows for Rev-dependent mRNA export from the nucleus to the cytoplasm.
   1687..1713    +  CDS            Rev (fragment): human immunodeficiency virus 1 (HIV-1) Rev protein; rev; enhances nuclear export of unspliced and incompletely spliced viral mRNAs
   1720..1743    +  promoter       SV40 promoter (fragment): SV40 early promoter
   1744..1815    +  promoter       SV40 promoter (fragment): SV40 enhancer and early promoter
   1839..1974    +  rep_origin     SV40 ori: SV40 origin of replication
   2020..2616    +  CDS            PuroR (fragment): puromycin N-acetyltransferase; pac from Streptomyces; confers resistance to puromycin
   2665..2782    +  misc_feature   cPPT/CTS: central polypurine tract and central termination sequence of HIV-1
   2847..2913    +  CDS            small t antigen (fragment): SV40 (simian virus 40) small t antigen
   2920..4098    +  promoter       EF-1α promoter: strong constitutive promoter for human elongation factor EF-1α
   4115..7024    +  CDS            PLK4: PLK4_HUMAN - Also known as SAK, STK18. Experimental evidence at protein level: Swiss-Prot protein existence level 1. Serine/threonine-protein kinase that plays a central role in centriole duplication. Able to trigger procentriole formation on the surface of the parental centriole cylinder, leading to the recruitment of centriole biogenesis proteins such as SASS6, CENPJ/CPAP, CCP110, CEP135 and gamma-tubulin. When overexpressed, it is able to induce centrosome amplification through the simultaneous generation of multiple procentrioles adjoining each parental centriole during S phase. Phosphoryl
   7040..7093    +  promoter       U6 promoter (fragment): RNA polymerase III promoter for human U6 snRNA
   7135..7723    +  misc_feature   WPRE: woodchuck hepatitis virus posttranscriptional regulatory element
   7774..7793    +  misc_feature   cPPT/CTS (fragment): central polypurine tract and central termination sequence of HIV-1
   7795..8028    +  LTR            3' LTR (ΔU3): self-inactivating 3' long terminal repeat (LTR) from HIV-1
   8106..8227    +  polyA_signal   SV40 poly(A) signal: SV40 polyadenylation signal
   8267..8402    +  rep_origin     SV40 ori: SV40 origin of replication
   8423..8441    -  promoter       T7 promoter: promoter for bacteriophage T7 RNA polymerase
   8449..8604    +  CDS            lacZα (fragment): LacZα fragment of β-galactosidase; lacZ fragment
   8609..9037    +  rep_origin     f1 ori (sequence partly withheld): f1 bacteriophage origin of replication; arrow indicates direction of (+) strand synthesis
   9090..9194    +  promoter       AmpR promoter: bla
   9195..10055   +  CDS            AmpR: β-lactamase; bla; confers resistance to ampicillin, carbenicillin, and related antibiotics
  10226..10814   +  rep_origin     ori: high-copy-number ColE1/pMB1/pBR322/pUC origin of replication
  10997..11089   +  CDS            lacI (fragment): lac repressor; lacI; The lac repressor binds to the lac operator to inhibit transcription in E. coli. This inhibition can be relieved by adding lactose or isopropyl-β-D-thiogalactopyranoside (IPTG).
  11102..11123   +  protein_bind   CAP binding site: CAP binding activates transcription in the presence of cAMP. E. coli catabolite activator protein
  11138..11168   +  promoter       lac promoter: promoter for the E. coli lac operon
  11172..11194   +  protein_bind   lac operator (fragment): The lac repressor binds to the lac operator to inhibit transcription in E. coli. This inhibition can be relieved by adding lactose or isopropyl-β-D-thiogalactopyranoside (IPTG). lac repressor encoded by lacI
  11237..11255   +  promoter       T3 promoter: promoter for bacteriophage T3 RNA polymerase
>Addgene plasmid #144154 | TFORF2737 | addgene full sequence | sequence record 396231 | Addgene NGS Result
TTAATGTAGTCTTATGCAATACTCTTGTAGTCTTGCAACATGGTAACGATGAGTTAGCAACATGCCTTAC
AAGGAGAGAAAAAGCACCGTGCATGCCGATTGGTGGAAGTAAGGTGGTACGATCGTGCCTTATTAGGAAG
GCAACAGACGGGTCTGACATGGATTGGACGAACCACTGAATTGCCGCATTGCAGAGATATTGTATTTAAG
TGCCTAGCTCGATACATAAACGGGTCTCTCTGGTTAGACCAGATCTGAGCCTGGGAGCTCTCTGGCTAAC
TAGGGAACCCACTGCTTAAGCCTCAATAAAGCTTGCCTTGAGTGCTTCAAGTAGTGTGTGCCCGTCTGTT
GTGTGACTCTGGTAACTAGAGATCCCTCAGACCCTTTTAGTCAGTGTGGAAAATCTCTAGCAGTGGCGCC
CGAACAGGGACTTGAAAGCGAAAGGGAAACCAGAGGAGCTCTCTCGACGCAGGACTCGGCTTGCTGAAGC
GCGCACGGCAAGAGGCGAGGGGCGGCGACTGGTGAGTACGCCAAAAATTTTGACTAGCGGAGGCTAGAAG
GAGAGAGATGGGTGCGAGAGCGTCAGTATTAAGCGGGGGAGAATTAGATCGCGATGGGAAAAAATTCGGT
TAAGGCCAGGGGGAAAGAAAAAATATAAATTAAAACATATAGTATGGGCAAGCAGGGAGCTAGAACGATT
CGCAGTTAATCCTGGCCTGTTAGAAACATCAGAAGGCTGTAGACAAATACTGGGACAGCTACAACCATCC
CTTCAGACAGGATCAGAAGAACTTAGATCATTATATAATACAGTAGCAACCCTCTATTGTGTGCATCAAA
GGATAGAGATAAAAGACACCAAGGAAGCTTTAGACAAGATAGAGGAAGAGCAAAACAAAAGTAAGACCAC
CGCACAGCAAGCGGCCGCTGATCTTCAGACCTGGAGGAGGAGATATGAGGGACAATTGGAGAAGTGAATT
ATATAAATATAAAGTAGTAAAAATTGAACCATTAGGAGTAGCACCCACCAAGGCAAAGAGAAGAGTGGTG
CAGAGAGAAAAAAGAGCAGTGGGAATAGGAGCTTTGTTCCTTGGGTTCTTGGGAGCAGCAGGAAGCACTA
TGGGCGCAGCGTCAATGACGCTGACGGTACAGGCCAGACAATTATTGTCTGGTATAGTGCAGCAGCAGAA
CAATTTGCTGAGGGCTATTGAGGCGCAACAGCATCTGTTGCAACTCACAGTCTGGGGCATCAAGCAGCTC
CAGGCAAGAATCCTGGCTGTGGAAAGATACCTAAAGGATCAACAGCTCCTGGGGATTTGGGGTTGCTCTG
GAAAACTCATTTGCACCACTGCTGTGCCTTGGAATGCTAGTTGGAGTAATAAATCTCTGGAACAGATTTG
GAATCACACGACCTGGATGGAGTGGGACAGAGAAATTAACAATTACACAAGCTTAATACACTCCTTAATT
GAAGAATCGCAAAACCAGCAAGAAAAGAATGAACAAGAATTATTGGAATTAGATAAATGGGCAAGTTTGT
GGAATTGGTTTAACATAACAAATTGGCTGTGGTATATAAAATTATTCATAATGATAGTAGGAGGCTTGGT
AGGTTTAAGAATAGTTTTTGCTGTACTTTCTATAGTGAATAGAGTTAGGCAGGGATATTCACCATTATCG
TTTCAGACCCACCTCCCAACCCCGAGGGGACCCATGCATTGCATCTCAATTAGTCAGCAACCAGGTGTGG
AAAGTCCCCAGGCTCCCCAGCAGGCAGAAGTATGCAAAGCATGCGTCTCAATTAGTCAGCAACCATAGTC
CCGCCCCTAACTCCGCCCATCCCGCCCCTAACTCCGCCCAGTTCCGCCCATTCTCCGCCCCATGGCTGAC
TAATTTTTTTTATTTATGCAGAGGCCGAGGCCGCCTCGGCCTCTGAGCTATTCCAGAAGTAGTGAGGAGG
CTTTTTTGGAGGCCTAGGCTTTTGCAAAAAGCTTTCTAGAGGTACCACCGGAGCTTACCATGACCGAGTA
CAAGCCCACGGTGCGCCTCGCCACCCGCGACGACGTCCCCAGGGCCGTACGCACCCTCGCCGCCGCGTTC
GCCGACTACCCCGCCACGCGCCACACCGTCGATCCGGACCGCCACATCGAGCGGGTCACCGAGCTGCAAG
AACTCTTCCTCACGCGCGTCGGGCTCGACATCGGCAAGGTGTGGGTCGCGGACGACGGCGCCGCCGTGGC
GGTCTGGACCACGCCGGAGAGCGTCGAAGCGGGGGCGGTGTTCGCCGAGATCGGCCCGCGCATGGCCGAG
TTGAGCGGTTCCCGGCTGGCCGCGCAGCAACAGATGGAAGGCCTCCTGGCGCCGCACCGGCCCAAGGAGC
CCGCGTGGTTCCTGGCCACCGTCGGCGTCTCGCCCGACCACCAGGGCAAGGGTCTGGGCAGCGCCGTCGT
GCTCCCCGGAGTGGAGGCGGCCGAGCGCGCCGGGGTGCCCGCCTTCCTGGAGACCTCCGCGCCCCGCAAC
CTCCCCTTCTACGAGCGGCTCGGCTTCACCGTCACCGCCGACGTCGAGGTGCCCGAAGGACCGCGCACCT
GGTGCATGACCCGCAAGCCCGGTGCCAGTTAACGAATTCTAGATCTTGAGACAAATGGCAGTATTCATCC
ACAATTTTAAAAGAAAAGGGGGGATTGGGGGGTACAGTGCAGGGGAAAGAATAGTAGACATAATAGCAAC
AGACATACAAACTAAAGAATTACAAAAACAAATTACAAAAATTCAAAATTTTCGGGTTTATTACAGGGAC
AGCAGAGATCCACTTTGGCGCCGGCTCGAGGCCTGCAGGTGCAAAGATGGATAAAGTTTTAAACAGAGAG
GAATCTTTGCAGCTAATGGACCTTCTAGGTCTTGAAAGGAGTGGGAATTGGCTCCGGTGCCCGTCAGTGG
GCAGAGCGCACATCGCCCACAGTCCCCGAGAAGTTGGGGGGAGGGGTCGGCAATTGAACCGGTGCCTAGA
GAAGGTGGCGCGGGGTAAACTGGGAAAGTGATGTCGTGTACTGGCTCCGCCTTTTTCCCGAGGGTGGGGG
AGAACCGTATATAAGTGCAGTAGTCGCCGTGAACGTTCTTTTTCGCAACGGGTTTGCCGCCAGAACACAG
GTAAGTGCCGTGTGTGGTTCCCGCGGGCCTGGCCTCTTTACGGGTTATGGCCCTTGCGTGCCTTGAATTA
CTTCCACCTGGCTGCAGTACGTGATTCTTGATCCCGAGCTTCGGGTTGGAAGTGGGTGGGAGAGTTCGAG
GCCTTGCGCTTAAGGAGCCCCTTCGCCTCGTGCTTGAGTTGAGGCCTGGCCTGGGCGCTGGGGCCGCCGC
GTGCGAATCTGGTGGCACCTTCGCGCCTGTCTCGCTGCTTTCGATAAGTCTCTAGCCATTTAAAATTTTT
GATGACCTGCTGCGACGCTTTTTTTCTGGCAAGATAGTCTTGTAAATGCGGGCCAAGATCTGCACACTGG
TATTTCGGTTTTTGGGGCCGCGGGCGGCGACGGGGCCCGTGCGTCCCAGCGCACATGTTCGGCGAGGCGG
GGCCTGCGAGCGCGGCCACCGAGAATCGGACGGGGGTAGTCTCAAGCTGGCCGGCCTGCTCTGGTGCCTG
GCCTCGCGCCGCCGTGTATCGCCCCGCCCTGGGCGGCAAGGCTGGCCCGGTCGGCACCAGTTGCGTGAGC
GGAAAGATGGCCGCTTCCCGGCCCTGCTGCAGGGAGCTCAAAATGGAGGACGCGGCGCTCGGGAGAGCGG
GCGGGTGAGTCACCCACACAAAGGAAAAGGGCCTTTCCGTCCTCAGCCGTCGCTTCATGTGACTCCACGG
AGTACCGGGCGCCGTCCAGGCACCTCGATTAGTTCTCGAGCTTTTGGAGTACGTCGTCTTTAGGTTGGGG
GGAGGGGTTTTATGCGATGGAGTTTCCCCACACTGAGTGGGTGGAGACTGAAGTTAGGCCAGCTTGGCAC
TTGATGTAATTCTCCTTGGAATTTGCCCTTTTTGAGTTTGGATCTTGGTTCATTCTCAAGCCTCAGACAG
TGGTTCAAAGTTTTTTTCTTCCATTTCAGGTGTCGTGAGGCTAGCACCGCCACCATGGCGACCTGCATCG
GGGAGAAGATCGAGGATTTTAAAGTTGGAAATCTGCTTGGTAAAGGATCATTTGCTGGTGTCTACAGAGC
TGAGTCCATTCACACTGGTTTGGAAGTTGCAATCAAAATGATAGATAAGAAAGCCATGTACAAAGCAGGA
ATGGTACAGAGAGTCCAAAATGAGGTGAAAATACATTGCCAATTGAAACATCCTTCTATCTTGGAGCTTT
ATAACTATTTTGAAGATAGCAATTATGTGTATCTGGTATTAGAAATGTGCCATAATGGAGAAATGAACAG
GTATCTAAAGAATAGAGTGAAACCCTTCTCAGAAAATGAAGCTCGACACTTCATGCACCAGATCATCACA
GGGATGTTGTATCTTCATTCTCATGGTATACTACACCGGGACCTCACACTTTCTAACCTCCTACTGACTC
GTAATATGAACATCAAGATTGCTGATTTTGGGCTGGCAACTCAACTGAAAATGCCACATGAAAAGCACTA
TACATTATGTGGAACTCCTAACTACATTTCACCAGAAATTGCCACTCGAAGTGCACATGGCCTTGAATCT
GATGTTTGGTCCCTGGGCTGTATGTTTTATACATTACTTATCGGGAGACCACCCTTCGACACTGACACAG
TCAAGAACACATTAAATAAAGTAGTATTGGCAGATTATGAAATGCCATCTTTTTTGTCAATAGAGGCCAA
GGACCTTATTCACCAGTTACTTCGTAGAAATCCAGCAGATCGTTTAAGTCTGTCTTCAGTATTGGACCAT
CCTTTTATGTCCCGAAATTCTTCAACAAAAAGTAAAGATTTAGGAACTGTGGAAGACTCAATTGATAGTG
GGCATGCCACAATTTCTACTGCAATTACAGCTTCTTCCAGTACCAGTATAAGTGGTAGTTTATTTGACAA
AAGAAGACTTTTGATTGGTCAGCCACTCCCAAATAAAATGACTGTATTTCCAAAGAATAAAAGTTCAACT
GATTTTTCTTCTTCAGGAGATGGAAACAGTTTTTATACTCAGTGGGGAAATCAAGAAACCAGTAATAGTG
GAAGGGGAAGAGTAATTCAAGATGCAGAAGAAAGGCCACATTCTCGATACCTTCGTAGAGCTTATTCCTC
TGATAGATCTGGCACTTCTAATAGTCAGTCTCAAGCAAAAACATATACAATGGAACGATGTCACTCAGCA
GAAATGCTTTCAGTGTCCAAAAGATCAGGAGGAGGTGAAAATGAAGAGAGGTACTCACCCACAGACAACA
ATGCCAACATTTTTAACTTCTTTAAAGAAAAGACATCCAGTAGTTCTGGATCTTTTGAAAGACCTGATAA
CAATCAAGCACTCTCCAATCATCTTTGTCCAGGAAAAACTCCTTTTCCATTTGCAGACCCGACACCTCAG
ACTGAAACCGTACAACAGTGGTTTGGGAATCTGCAAATAAATGCTCATTTAAGAAAAACTACTGAATATG
ACAGCATCAGCCCAAACCGGGACTTCCAGGGCCATCCAGATTTGCAGAAGGACACATCAAAAAATGCCTG
GACTGATACAAAAGTCAAAAAGAACTCTGATGCTTCTGATAATGCACATTCTGTAAAACAGCAAAATACC
ATGAAATATATGACTGCACTTCACAGTAAACCTGAGATAATCCAACAAGAATGTGTTTTTGGCTCAGATC
CTCTTTCTGAACAGAGCAAGACTAGGGGTATGGAGCCACCATGGGGTTATCAGAATCGTACATTAAGAAG
CATTACATCTCCGTTGGTTGCTCACAGGTTAAAACCAATCAGACAGAAAACCAAAAAGGCTGTGGTGAGC
ATACTTGATTCAGAGGAGGTGTGTGTGGAGCTTGTAAAGGAGTATGCATCTCAAGAATATGTGAAAGAAG
TTCTTCAGATATCTAGTGATGGAAATACGATCACTATTTATTATCCAAATGGTGGTAGAGGTTTTCCTCT
TGCTGATAGACCACCCTCACCTACTGACAACATCAGTAGGTACAGCTTTGACAATTTACCAGAAAAATAC
TGGCGAAAATATCAATATGCTTCCAGGTTTGTACAGCTTGTAAGATCTAAATCTCCCAAAATCACTTATT
TTACAAGATATGCTAAATGCATTTTGATGGAGAATTCTCCTGGTGCTGATTTTGAGGTTTGGTTTTATGA
TGGGGTAAAAATACACAAAACAGAAGATTTCATTCAGGTGATTGAAAAGACAGGGAAGTCTTACACTTTA
AAAAGTGAAAGTGAAGTTAATAGCTTGAAAGAGGAGATAAAAATGTATATGGACCATGCTAATGAGGGTC
ATCGTATTTGTTTAGCACTGGAATCCATAATTTCAGAAGAGGAAAGGAAAACTAGGAGTGCTCCCTTTTT
CCCAATAATCATAGGAAGAAAACCTGGTAGTACTAGTTCACCTAAGGCCTTATCACCTCCTCCTTCTGTG
GATTCAAATTACCCAACGAGAGAGAGAGCATCTTTCAACAGAATGGTCATGCATAGTGCTGCTTCTCCAA
CACAGGCACCAATCCTTAATCCCTCTATGGTTACAAATGAAGGACTTGGTCTTACAACTACAGCTTCTGG
AACAGACATCTCTTCTAATAGTCTAAAAGATTGTCTTCCTAAATCAGCACAACTTTTGAAATCTGTTTTT
GTGAAAAATGTTGGTTGGGCTACACAGTTAACTAGTGGAGCTGTGTGGGTTCAGTTTAATGATGGGTCCC
AGTTGGTTGTGCAGGCAGGAGTGTCTTCTATCAGTTATACCTCACCAAATGGTCAAACAACTAGGTATGG
AGAAAATGAAAAATTACCAGACTACATCAAACAGAAATTACAGTGTCTGTCTTCCATCCTTTTGATGTTT
TCTAATCCGACTCCTAATTTTCATTAGTAATGAACTAGTCCGTAACTTGAAAGTATTTCGATTTCTTGGC
TTTATATATCTTGTGGAAAGGACGAGCAACGACTTGCTCGGTTCTGAACACGCGTTAAGTCGACAATCAA
CCTCTGGATTACAAAATTTGTGAAAGATTGACTGGTATTCTTAACTATGTTGCTCCTTTTACGCTATGTG
GATACGCTGCTTTAATGCCTTTGTATCATGCTATTGCTTCCCGTATGGCTTTCATTTTCTCCTCCTTGTA
TAAATCCTGGTTGCTGTCTCTTTATGAGGAGTTGTGGCCCGTTGTCAGGCAACGTGGCGTGGTGTGCACT
GTGTTTGCTGACGCAACCCCCACTGGTTGGGGCATTGCCACCACCTGTCAGCTCCTTTCCGGGACTTTCG
CTTTCCCCCTCCCTATTGCCACGGCGGAACTCATCGCCGCCTGCCTTGCCCGCTGCTGGACAGGGGCTCG
GCTGTTGGGCACTGACAATTCCGTGGTGTTGTCGGGGAAATCATCGTCCTTTCCTTGGCTGCTCGCCTGT
GTTGCCACCTGGATTCTGCGCGGGACGTCCTTCTGCTACGTCCCTTCGGCCCTCAATCCAGCGGACCTTC
CTTCCCGCGGCCTGCTGCCGGCTCTGCGGCCTCTTCCGCGTCTTCGCCTTCGCCCTCAGACGAGTCGGAT
CTCCCTTTGGGCCGCCTCCCCGCGTCGACTTTAAGACCAATGACTTACAAGGCAGCTGTAGATCTTAGCC
ACTTTTTAAAAGAAAAGGGGGGACTGGAAGGGCTAATTCACTCCCAACGAAGACAAGATCTGCTTTTTGC
TTGTACTGGGTCTCTCTGGTTAGACCAGATCTGAGCCTGGGAGCTCTCTGGCTAACTAGGGAACCCACTG
CTTAAGCCTCAATAAAGCTTGCCTTGAGTGCTTCAAGTAGTGTGTGCCCGTCTGTTGTGTGACTCTGGTA
ACTAGAGATCCCTCAGACCCTTTTAGTCAGTGTGGAAAATCTCTAGCAGTACGTATAGTAGTTCATGTCA
TCTTATTATTCAGTATTTATAACTTGCAAAGAAATGAATATCAGAGAGTGAGAGGAACTTGTTTATTGCA
GCTTATAATGGTTACAAATAAAGCAATAGCATCACAAATTTCACAAATAAAGCATTTTTTTCACTGCATT
CTAGTTGTGGTTTGTCCAAACTCATCAATGTATCTTATCATGTCTGGCTCTAGCTATCCCGCCCCTAACT
CCGCCCATCCCGCCCCTAACTCCGCCCAGTTCCGCCCATTCTCCGCCCCATGGCTGACTAATTTTTTTTA
TTTATGCAGAGGCCGAGGCCGCCTCGGCCTCTGAGCTATTCCAGAAGTAGTGAGGAGGCTTTTTTGGAGG
CCTAGGGACGTACCCAATTCGCCCTATAGTGAGTCGTATTACGCGCGCTCACTGGCCGTCGTTTTACAAC
GTCGTGACTGGGAAAACCCTGGCGTTACCCAACTTAATCGCCTTGCAGCACATCCCCCTTTCGCCAGCTG
GCGTAATAGCGAAGAGGCCCGCACCGATCGCCCTTCCCAACAGTTGCGCAGCCTGAATGGCGAATGGG
[124 nt withheld, positions 8609-8732]
C
[91 nt withheld, positions 8734-8824]
A
[49 nt withheld, positions 8826-8874]
CCTTTGACGTTGGAGTCCACGTTCTTT
[37 nt withheld, positions 8902-8938]
ACCCTATCTCGGTCTATTCTTTTGATTTATAAGGGATTTTGCCGATTTCGGCCTATTGGTTAAAAAATGA
GCTGATTTAACAAAAATTTAACGCGAATTTTAACAAAATATTAACGCTTACAATTTAGGTGGCACTTTTC
GGGGAAATGTGCGCGGAACCCCTATTTGTTTATTTTTCTAAATACATTCAAATATGTATCCGCTCATGAG
ACAATAACCCTGATAAATGCTTCAATAATATTGAAAAAGGAAGAGTATGAGTATTCAACATTTCCGTGTC
GCCCTTATTCCCTTTTTTGCGGCATTTTGCCTTCCTGTTTTTGCTCACCCAGAAACGCTGGTGAAAGTAA
AAGATGCTGAAGATCAGTTGGGTGCACGAGTGGGTTACATCGAACTGGATCTCAACAGCGGTAAGATCCT
TGAGAGTTTTCGCCCCGAAGAACGTTTTCCAATGATGAGCACTTTTAAAGTTCTGCTATGTGGCGCGGTA
TTATCCCGTATTGACGCCGGGCAAGAGCAACTCGGTCGCCGCATACACTATTCTCAGAATGACTTGGTTG
AGTACTCACCAGTCACAGAAAAGCATCTTACGGATGGCATGACAGTAAGAGAATTATGCAGTGCTGCCAT
AACCATGAGTGATAACACTGCGGCCAACTTACTTCTGACAACGATCGGAGGACCGAAGGAGCTAACCGCT
TTTTTGCACAACATGGGGGATCATGTAACTCGCCTTGATCGTTGGGAACCGGAGCTGAATGAAGCCATAC
CAAACGACGAGCGTGACACCACGATGCCTGTAGCAATGGCAACAACGTTGCGCAAACTATTAACTGGCGA
ACTACTTACTCTAGCTTCCCGGCAACAATTAATAGACTGGATGGAGGCGGATAAAGTTGCAGGACCACTT
CTGCGCTCGGCCCTTCCGGCTGGCTGGTTTATTGCTGATAAATCTGGAGCCGGTGAGCGTGGGTCTCGCG
GTATCATTGCAGCACTGGGGCCAGATGGTAAGCCCTCCCGTATCGTAGTTATCTACACGACGGGGAGTCA
GGCAACTATGGATGAACGAAATAGACAGATCGCTGAGATAGGTGCCTCACTGATTAAGCATTGGTAACTG
TCAGACCAAGTTTACTCATATATACTTTAGATTGATTTAAAACTTCATTTTTAATTTAAAAGGATCTAGG
TGAAGATCCTTTTTGATAATCTCATGACCAAAATCCCTTAACGTGAGTTTTCGTTCCACTGAGCGTCAGA
CCCCGTAGAAAAGATCAAAGGATCTTCTTGAGATCCTTTTTTTCTGCGCGTAATCTGCTGCTTGCAAACA
AAAAAACCACCGCTACCAGCGGTGGTTTGTTTGCCGGATCAAGAGCTACCAACTCTTTTTCCGAAGGTAA
CTGGCTTCAGCAGAGCGCAGATACCAAATACTGTTCTTCTAGTGTAGCCGTAGTTAGGCCACCACTTCAA
GAACTCTGTAGCACCGCCTACATACCTCGCTCTGCTAATCCTGTTACCAGTGGCTGCTGCCAGTGGCGAT
AAGTCGTGTCTTACCGGGTTGGACTCAAGACGATAGTTACCGGATAAGGCGCAGCGGTCGGGCTGAACGG
GGGGTTCGTGCACACAGCCCAGCTTGGAGCGAACGACCTACACCGAACTGAGATACCTACAGCGTGAGCT
ATGAGAAAGCGCCACGCTTCCCGAAGGGAGAAAGGCGGACAGGTATCCGGTAAGCGGCAGGGTCGGAACA
GGAGAGCGCACGAGGGAGCTTCCAGGGGGAAACGCCTGGTATCTTTATAGTCCTGTCGGGTTTCGCCACC
TCTGACTTGAGCGTCGATTTTTGTGATGCTCGTCAGGGGGGCGGAGCCTATGGAAAAACGCCAGCAACGC
GGCCTTTTTACGGTTCCTGGCCTTTTGCTGGCCTTTTGCTCACATGTTCTTTCCTGCGTTATCCCCTGAT
TCTGTGGATAACCGTATTACCGCCTTTGAGTGAGCTGATACCGCTCGCCGCAGCCGAACGACCGAGCGCA
GCGAGTCAGTGAGCGAGGAAGCGGAAGAGCGCCCAATACGCAAACCGCCTCTCCCCGCGCGTTGGCCGAT
TCATTAATGCAGCTGGCACGACAGGTTTCCCGACTGGAAAGCGGGCAGTGAGCGCAACGCAATTAATGTG
AGTTAGCTCACTCATTAGGCACCCCAGGCTTTACACTTTATGCTTCCGGCTCGTATGTTGTGTGGAATTG
TGAGCGGATAACAATTTCACACAGGAAACAGCTATGACCATGATTACGCCAAGCGCGCAATTAACCCTCA
CTAAAGGGAACAAAAGCTGGAGCTGCAAGC
