>Addgene plasmid #144154 | TFORF2737 | depositor partial sequence | sequence record 284586 | Insert
ACCGCCACCATGGCGACCTGCATCGGGGAGAAGATCGAGGATTTTAAAGTTGGAAATCTGCTTGGTAAAG
GATCATTTGCTGGTGTCTACAGAGCTGAGTCCATTCACACTGGTTTGGAAGTTGCAATCAAAATGATAGA
TAAGAAAGCCATGTACAAAGCAGGAATGGTACAGAGAGTCCAAAATGAGGTGAAAATACATTGCCAATTG
AAACATCCTTCTATCTTGGAGCTTTATAACTATTTTGAAGATAGCAATTATGTGTATCTGGTATTAGAAA
TGTGCCATAATGGAGAAATGAACAGGTATCTAAAGAATAGAGTGAAACCCTTCTCAGAAAATGAAGCTCG
ACACTTCATGCACCAGATCATCACAGGGATGTTGTATCTTCATTCTCATGGTATACTACACCGGGACCTC
ACACTTTCTAACCTCCTACTGACTCGTAATATGAACATCAAGATTGCTGATTTTGGGCTGGCAACTCAAC
TGAAAATGCCACATGAAAAGCACTATACATTATGTGGAACTCCTAACTACATTTCACCAGAAATTGCCAC
TCGAAGTGCACATGGCCTTGAATCTGATGTTTGGTCCCTGGGCTGTATGTTTTATACATTACTTATCGGG
AGACCACCCTTCGACACTGACACAGTCAAGAACACATTAAATAAAGTAGTATTGGCAGATTATGAAATGC
CATCTTTTTTGTCAATAGAGGCCAAGGACCTTATTCACCAGTTACTTCGTAGAAATCCAGCAGATCGTTT
AAGTCTGTCTTCAGTATTGGACCATCCTTTTATGTCCCGAAATTCTTCAACAAAAAGTAAAGATTTAGGA
ACTGTGGAAGACTCAATTGATAGTGGGCATGCCACAATTTCTACTGCAATTACAGCTTCTTCCAGTACCA
GTATAAGTGGTAGTTTATTTGACAAAAGAAGACTTTTGATTGGTCAGCCACTCCCAAATAAAATGACTGT
ATTTCCAAAGAATAAAAGTTCAACTGATTTTTCTTCTTCAGGAGATGGAAACAGTTTTTATACTCAGTGG
GGAAATCAAGAAACCAGTAATAGTGGAAGGGGAAGAGTAATTCAAGATGCAGAAGAAAGGCCACATTCTC
GATACCTTCGTAGAGCTTATTCCTCTGATAGATCTGGCACTTCTAATAGTCAGTCTCAAGCAAAAACATA
TACAATGGAACGATGTCACTCAGCAGAAATGCTTTCAGTGTCCAAAAGATCAGGAGGAGGTGAAAATGAA
GAGAGGTACTCACCCACAGACAACAATGCCAACATTTTTAACTTCTTTAAAGAAAAGACATCCAGTAGTT
CTGGATCTTTTGAAAGACCTGATAACAATCAAGCACTCTCCAATCATCTTTGTCCAGGAAAAACTCCTTT
TCCATTTGCAGACCCGACACCTCAGACTGAAACCGTACAACAGTGGTTTGGGAATCTGCAAATAAATGCT
CATTTAAGAAAAACTACTGAATATGACAGCATCAGCCCAAACCGGGACTTCCAGGGCCATCCAGATTTGC
AGAAGGACACATCAAAAAATGCCTGGACTGATACAAAAGTCAAAAAGAACTCTGATGCTTCTGATAATGC
ACATTCTGTAAAACAGCAAAATACCATGAAATATATGACTGCACTTCACAGTAAACCTGAGATAATCCAA
CAAGAATGTGTTTTTGGCTCAGATCCTCTTTCTGAACAGAGCAAGACTAGGGGTATGGAGCCACCATGGG
GTTATCAGAATCGTACATTAAGAAGCATTACATCTCCGTTGGTTGCTCACAGGTTAAAACCAATCAGACA
GAAAACCAAAAAGGCTGTGGTGAGCATACTTGATTCAGAGGAGGTGTGTGTGGAGCTTGTAAAGGAGTAT
GCATCTCAAGAATATGTGAAAGAAGTTCTTCAGATATCTAGTGATGGAAATACGATCACTATTTATTATC
CAAATGGTGGTAGAGGTTTTCCTCTTGCTGATAGACCACCCTCACCTACTGACAACATCAGTAGGTACAG
CTTTGACAATTTACCAGAAAAATACTGGCGAAAATATCAATATGCTTCCAGGTTTGTACAGCTTGTAAGA
TCTAAATCTCCCAAAATCACTTATTTTACAAGATATGCTAAATGCATTTTGATGGAGAATTCTCCTGGTG
CTGATTTTGAGGTTTGGTTTTATGATGGGGTAAAAATACACAAAACAGAAGATTTCATTCAGGTGATTGA
AAAGACAGGGAAGTCTTACACTTTAAAAAGTGAAAGTGAAGTTAATAGCTTGAAAGAGGAGATAAAAATG
TATATGGACCATGCTAATGAGGGTCATCGTATTTGTTTAGCACTGGAATCCATAATTTCAGAAGAGGAAA
GGAAAACTAGGAGTGCTCCCTTTTTCCCAATAATCATAGGAAGAAAACCTGGTAGTACTAGTTCACCTAA
GGCCTTATCACCTCCTCCTTCTGTGGATTCAAATTACCCAACGAGAGAGAGAGCATCTTTCAACAGAATG
GTCATGCATAGTGCTGCTTCTCCAACACAGGCACCAATCCTTAATCCCTCTATGGTTACAAATGAAGGAC
TTGGTCTTACAACTACAGCTTCTGGAACAGACATCTCTTCTAATAGTCTAAAAGATTGTCTTCCTAAATC
AGCACAACTTTTGAAATCTGTTTTTGTGAAAAATGTTGGTTGGGCTACACAGTTAACTAGTGGAGCTGTG
TGGGTTCAGTTTAATGATGGGTCCCAGTTGGTTGTGCAGGCAGGAGTGTCTTCTATCAGTTATACCTCAC
CAAATGGTCAAACAACTAGGTATGGAGAAAATGAAAAATTACCAGACTACATCAAACAGAAATTACAGTG
TCTGTCTTCCATCCTTTTGATGTTTTCTAATCCGACTCCTAATTTTCATTAGTAATGAACTAGTCCGTAA
CTTGAAAGTATTTCGATTTCTTGGCTTTATATATCTTGTGGAAAGGACGAGCAACGACTTGCTCGGTTCT
GAAC
