>Addgene plasmid #144154 | TFORF2737 | depositor partial sequence | sequence record 284587 | Barcode
GCAACGACTTGCTCGGTTCTGAAC
